>Addgene plasmid #64531 | pRG217 | depositor full sequence | sequence record 108552 | pRG217 sequence 8068 bps
GACGTCGGGTCCTTTTCATCACGTGCTATAAAAATAATTATAATTTAAATTTTTTAATATAAATATATAA
ATTAAAAATAGAAAGTAAAAAAAGAAATTAAAGAAAAAATAGTTTTTGTTTTCCGAAGATGTAAAAGACT
CTAGGGGGATCGCCAACAAATACTACCTTTTATCTTGCTCTTCCTGCTCTCAGGTATTAATGCCGAATTG
TTTCATCTTGTCTGTGTAGAAGACCACACACGAAAATCCTGTGATTTTACATTTTACTTATCGTTAATCG
AATGTATATCTATTTAATCTGCTTTTCTTGTCTAATAAATATATATGTAAAGTACGCTTTTTGTTGAAAT
TTTTTAAACCTTTGTTTATTTTTTTTTCTTCATTCCGTAACTCTTCTACCTTCTTTATTTACTTTCTAAA
ATCCAAATACAAAACATAAAAATAAATAAACACAGAGTAAATTCCCAAATTATTCCATCATTAAAAGATA
CGAGGCGCGTGTAAGTTACAGGCAAGCGATCCGTCTTAATTAATTGGCGCGCCTGTGAAGATCACAAGGT
TTTGCATTGAGGATAGTATAGAAGCAAGAATCATTGAATTACAGGAAAAAAAGGCAAATATGATTCATGC
TACAATAAACCAAGATGAAGCTGCCATTAGCAGACTAACGCCAGCCGATTTACAGTTCTTATTCAATAAC
TAATATTTTATTCTCTTATTATATATTATTCTCGGAGTTTTTAAGTGACATCACCCGAAAAGAAGCTAAG
TCTTTCTCCTAATTCATATTTAATTATTGTACATGGACATATGCATATCATACGTAATGCTCAACCTTAA
GCTGCTGCGGAGCTTCCACGAGCACCAGCACCTGAAGCAACTAGACTTATTTGCGCTTGAGTTAGTTCTA
TACTTGGCAGTGGAAGTTTGTCATTATGAGTTGGTGGAGGTAAAAATCCAACCTTGTTTAAAAATGCAAT
ATATATACCAACCTCTTCTGGAGTAACACCTATTCCATTAGACCAATCAACACCTGTCCATGCGGTGTCT
TTCTTTAAAGATGCCACGGCGTTCCTATCGTCTAGTTCCGGAGCTTTGGTACTTTCAGGTAAGTTGTCTA
AGACCATGTGTAGCAAAGGATACAACGCATTTTCTTCATTCCTGTCAATAACAGACGCCTCCAATGATTT
CTTCCATTTAGAATAGCTTTCGATTTCGACATCGTAACCATAATCGTGTAAAGTATACAAGTAGTCTTTG
AATAATATTCTTGGGTGACCCGTTACTTGAGCAACGGCCAATTCATTTTCTTTGGGAGGATTCAAAGACG
TAGCAACAACAACACGAGCAACATGATCTACTGGAACCATATTCACGGAATTTTCGATGTCTGGAATCTT
ACCTAATTGGACTGAACCTTTCAAAAATCTCAATAAGAAATCATCTGTGTTTGAAGAACCATTGGCAGAG
GCACCTGTTACGTAACCTGGTCTGACAATACACCCACGTAGGCCCCTTTCACCTGCACGTCTAATGATGT
ACTCAGCAGCCCATTTGGACTGACCATATCCACCAGTGAGCCCGCTTGCAGAGTTCATTAAATCGTCTGA
TTCTAAAATGCCTGGCTTCCCTTCGCTAACAAGTTTATCTGACAAATTAAAGTAGTATTCAGTGTCAAGA
GTAGAAGTGGAGGAAACAAAGTCAAAGAACTTTGGCTTGCCGACGGCGGCTAAGCTCATAACATTGATAG
TTGAAATAACATTTGGATCTCTCAATTTGGCGTATGGATAAACCCAGTGAACTAACGCACCATTATGGAT
AATTATATCAACTGTGTTTGCCAAATCCATCCACTTCTCATCTGAAAGACCAAATTGGCTTTTAGATAAA
TCGCCTAATACAACTTTAATATTTGAGGCAAATTTTTCGTTCCAAGTACCATAGGTGATACCTGCCTTTT
GTAATCTTGCAAATGCAGCTTCTTCATCCTTGGCCCTGACGTGGGCAAACACTTTGAAACTGTAGTTCTT
TGGAGAACGTCCTAACAAATCTGCAAGGATGTAGGAGCCCAGAAATCCTGTGACACCAGTAACAAACACA
TTAATTGTTGTTTTTCCTTCGGCACTATTAGGTTCAACAAAATATTCACGAGAGGGGTACGAACTTGGTA
GCGTCTCAACCAATTTCTTGGCGTCTTCCGCATAATTTGCAGTGACATTTTCGACGACCTCACCTTGAGA
TGATCCACCCGATGATTTAATTCTGTCAATTTCCGCGGCAAAGGCCTTTATCGTTGGATACTTGAAAATT
GTGCCCAATGGTAAATCAACTTGCAGCTTTTTCTTTAAGGTAAAAATCATTTTGGTAGCCAAGATAGAAT
GACCACCTAAATCGAAAAACGAATCATCTGGTGATACAGATGCTGGCTTGGTAGGTAATATACTTAACCA
TAAGTCTCTAACCTCGCGCTCAACATTGGTAAACTGAGAGTCGTCAGTTTCAGAAACTGTATTTTCAGCT
ACCAAATTTAATTGCTTGGGAGTTGGGAATTGAAGTTTAGGCTTATCAACTTTACCATTTGGATTCAATG
GTAGTTTATCCATAACCACAATCAAGGAAGGCATAGCATAGCTAGCCAATCTTTTCTTTAAGAAAGTCCT
GATGTCCTTGGATAAAAGATGGTAACCGATTAAGCCCTTAACTATAGGGTCAGTTTCAACCTCCTTTGGA
ACATCACTTTGGAACTTAGACAAGTCATCTGGCTTGTCAAATCTTGGGACCATAAATGTGATCAATGTTG
GCTCATTGTCGGCATTTTTGCGAACTAAAGTAATGTTTTCTCTTACCAATGGATGTTGGGAAATGTGCGT
ATCTATTTCTCCTAATTCGATTCTGAACCCACGAATTTTAACTTGATCATCAGCCCTACCGCAACATTCA
CAGTCACCGTTTGGTAGATAACGACCTAAATCACCCGTTCTGTACAATCTATCTCTTGGACCTAACCAGA
ATTGTCTCCAAGGTTCACCATTATCCTTATCCAAATAATTCCAGTGATCTTTTTCAACAAACCAGTTGTT
CACAAATTTTTCTTTATTCAATTCTGGTAATCCTCTATAACCTTCGGCCAAACCACCTGCACGAACATAA
ATCTCACCTATTTCGCCAATACCACATATTTGAGTACGGTCGTTCCTGTTAACAACTAATAGCTGAACGT
TCAACATACCTTTACCAGCAGGCATGACATCTTTCAATTTTTTCAAAAAGTTTGGATCGTCATTTTTTGA
TTTAACTTCGAAATAAGAAACTGCACGCTGTGTTTCAGTAGTACCGTACATATTAACAATACGGCAATTT
TCTGCCAAGGTTTGTAACCTCAGACAATCACGTTTTGTTAAAATGTCACCCACAAAGAACGCATGATGTA
ACTTAGGGAATGGTGTAGTAGCTTGGGCAGTAAGTAATTGACCCATGGCAGGTGTTAAATGGGTAACTGT
GCAACCATACTTACTCATCCATTCCGCTAAACGGCCCGGTGTACCAATATCATCTTGAGTAGGGACATAC
AATTGGGCACCTAAAAATAATGGTGTAAACATATCTCTTTGAATTGGATCATGTGCAATACCGCTCAGCA
TTGTGAATTTATCATTTTCTGTTAAGTTGAACCTTTTGGACATCCAATTGAAATAATAAGCCAAGGAAAA
ATGTCTACCAAGAACACCCTTAGGAATACCTTCGGAACCAGATGTGAAAGATAGGGTTGGGTTGGAATCT
GGTCCAACTACAACACCTGTTCTGGTGTCTTTGTAGTGATCGTATGGAGCCAAAACATCCTCGCCATTGT
CCAATTTGCCACCTTCAATAGTACCATTTTCTTGAATAGCGATGGAATTGATTCTTGAAACAATCTCCAA
TTCATCATTGATGTAATCTTCTACTAATTGATCCAATTGTCCAGCAGCTCTAATAACAATCAACCCACGT
GGTTTAGCAACACCTAAGTAAATGGTTTGTCTGGCTGGGGGATATGCAGGGTCGATAACTGAAAAGGTTG
CGCCAGCTTTCAAGACACCCATCACACATACCATCAAATCCACACCCCTAGAAGAATAGATCATCACTAC
ATCACCTCTTTTGATACCTGTTTTAATCAAATAATGGGCAACTATGTTAGAAGTGCGGTTGATGTCGCGA
TAAGTGAAAGAACGGGACTTGTCGGAATTTAGTGTTGGAGTCTCCACAACACAGGTTCTCTCTGGGAAGG
CTTCAGCATTGTCCTGGAAAATGTCGTGAATACACCCCACGAAATCGCACCAGCCCAAGTTCTTAGTTGG
ATCAGGTAAACTATCCTTGGATGATGCGGTGATCAGAGAGATTTTAGTTATGCAATTGGATGGATCGCTT
AGCGCAGCAGTCAAATATTGAGTAAATTGGTCCGCAACAATGGTTACTCTTTCATTCGAATACAGTAAGC
TGTTATAAATTAAGTTCAAAACATGCGCATTATTACTGGTATCCAAATTCAAAGCAAAGTCCACTAAATG
ATGCTTGAACTCGTCTAATTTGAAATCTTGGTTTTCCAAAAAGGCCAAACGGAACAACTGAGGGGTCCTT
TCCAAGTCTTGGCAACTTTGAATTTTTTCAGCTAGCTCGTCAAAGGAAAAATTGGCCTCAATAGAATTGA
GCTTGTTCAACTCATTGTTAATTGTAGAATACAGCTCATTAAATGACCACGTTGGTTGAATATTGAATCT
TAAGATTTTGTTATTCGCAATATAAAGAACAATATCATCGTCACCAGTTACTCTATATATCAATGCAGCC
CATACACTCAAAGCGACAGCGTATTTGTTAGAAAAACTATCATGAGGCACATCGAGCTGAGGTAGCTGTA
ACGAATATGTAGCTTGTTTCGTATAAGGTTCTTGTTGTGGGCGTAAAAAGTCATGTGGTAACACTGAAAG
AGTTGGATTATCCAACTTCTCTATCCAGACCTTTTCGTTAGTCATTAGTGAGTAACTCTGTGATATGTCT
CTATAATTAGCAGTTTTTCACTGAAATTCCAGGAAAGGTAATAAACTCAGATTTTTTTTTATACTATTGG
CTGCTTGTTACTTATATATCTTGAACTTCTCCCAGCGGGTCTTCAAATACATTTGGGCGATGTTCATGTT
CATTAGGCAGGTATTTCGACATTGAGTCACACGCGAAAAACCGCCGGAATTTTTTATGTAATTGCAAGTG
CAATTCCGCTGGCAAAACTATTGAAGAGTTTTCCTCGCTAAAACTGTGCGATGCCTCTCGATCGGATGTG
CTGCAAGGCGATTAAGTTGGGTAACGCCAGGGTTTTCCCAGTCACGACGTTGTAAAACGACGGCCAGTGA
ATTGTAATACGACTCACTATAGGGCGAATTGGAGAAACAGAATAATATATAAACCTGTATAATATAACCT
TGAAGACTATATTTCTTTTCGCGGCCGCCTATAGGGCGAATTGGAGCTCCACCGCGGTGGCTCTAGAACT
AGTGGATCCCCCGGGCTGCAGGAATTCGATATCAAGCTTATCGATACCGTCGACCTCGAGGGGGGGCCCG
GTACCCAGCTTCGGCCGTATTTACAGATAACGATGTCGTTATTATATATATATATATATATTGTCACTTG
TACCCAGCTTTTGTTCCCTTTAGTGAGGGTTAATTTCGAGCTTGGCGTAATCATGGTCATAGCTGTTTCC
TGTGTGAAATTGTTATCCGCTCACAACAGCTGAGAAGCGGTCAGCAAGAAGAAAATCGAATAATCAGTTT
CAATGAATATAGACGTAACAAAGGCACAAAAAAGAAAACAAGTAGATATGTCATACATATATATATATTT
CAGGCAGCAAGTGACCATCAACCAGGAAGTGTGAAATAGCAAAGAACTGTTTACTTCTTCAGACTTAGAA
AGCTCTTCCCATAGGAGAAAGCAACTGCTTTCCTTTGTAGTAATTGATTGTCTTTTCAGCCCTTGACGCA
ACACCGTCCGCTGTGAAATCGAACAATTTGTAAATTTCAGGCGCGCCATCCTGCAGGCATTAATGAATCG
GCCAACGCGCGGGGAGAGGCGGTTTGCGTATTGGGCGCTCTTCCGCTTCCTCGCTCACTGACTCGCTGCG
CTCGGTCGTTCGGCTGCGGCGAGCGGTATCAGCTCACTCAAAGGCGGTAATACGGTTATCCACAGAATCA
GGGGATAACGCAGGAAAGAACATGTGAGCAAAAGGCCAGCAAAAGGCCAGGAACCGTAAAAAGGCCGCGT
TGCTGGCGTTTTTCCATAGGCTCCGCCCCCCTGACGAGCATCACAAAAATCGACGCTCAAGTCAGAGGTG
GCGAAACCCGACAGGACTATAAAGATACCAGGCGTTTCCCCCTGGAAGCTCCCTCGTGCGCTCTCCTGTT
CCGACCCTGCCGCTTACCGGATACCTGTCCGCCTTTCTCCCTTCGGGAAGCGTGGCGCTTTCTCATAGCT
CACGCTGTAGGTATCTCAGTTCGGTGTAGGTCGTTCGCTCCAAGCTGGGCTGTGTGCACGAACCCCCCGT
TCAGCCCGACCGCTGCGCCTTATCCGGTAACTATCGTCTTGAGTCCAACCCGGTAAGACACGACTTATCG
CCACTGGCAGCAGCCACTGGTAACAGGATTAGCAGAGCGAGGTATGTAGGCGGTGCTACAGAGTTCTTGA
AGTGGTGGCCTAACTACGGCTACACTAGAAGAACAGTATTTGGTATCTGCGCTCTGCTGAAGCCAGTTAC
CTTCGGAAAAAGAGTTGGTAGCTCTTGATCCGGCAAACAAACCACCGCTGGTAGCGGTGGTTTTTTTGTT
TGCAAGCAGCAGATTACGCGCAGAAAAAAAGGATCTCAAGAAGATCCTTTGATCTTTTGTTTAAACCTAC
GGGGTCTGACGCTCAGTGGAACGAAAACTCACGTTAAGGGATTTTGGTCATGAGATTATCAAAAAGGATC
TTCACCTAGATCCTTTTAAATTAAAAATGAAGTTTTAAATCAATCTAAAGTATATATGAGTAAACTTGGT
CTGACAGTTACCAATGCTTAATCAGTGAGGCACCTATCTCAGCGATCTGTCTATTTCGTTCATCCATAGT
TGCCTGACTCCCCGTCGTGTAGATAACTACGATACGGGAGGGCTTACCATCTGGCCCCAGTGCTGCAATG
ATACCGCGAGACCCACGCTCACCGGCTCCAGATTTATCAGCAATAAACCAGCCAGCCGGAAGGGCCGAGC
GCAGAAGTGGTCCTGCAACTTTATCCGCCTCCATCCAGTCTATTAATTGTTGCCGGGAAGCTAGAGTAAG
TAGTTCGCCAGTTAATAGTTTGCGCAACGTTGTTGCCATTGCTACAGGCATCGTGGTGTCACGCTCGTCG
TTTGGTATGGCTTCATTCAGCTCCGGTTCCCAACGATCAAGGCGAGTTACATGATCCCCCATGTTGTGCA
AAAAAGCGGTTAGCTCCTTCGGTCCTCCGATGGTTGTCAGAAGTAAGTTGGCCGCAGTGTTATCACTCAT
GGTTATGGCAGCACTGCATAATTCTCTTACTGTCATGCCATCCGTAAGATGCTTTTCTGTGACTGGTGAG
TACTCAACCAAGTCATTCTGAGAATAGTGTATGCGGCGACCGAGTTGCTCTTGCCCGGCGTCAATACGGG
ATAATACCGCGCCACATAGCAGAACTTTAAAAGTGCTCATCATTGGAAAACGTTCTTCGGGGCGAAAACT
CTCAAGGATCTTACCGCTGTTGAGATCCAGTTCGATGTAACCCACTCGTGCACCCAACTGATCTTCAGCA
TCTTTTACTTTCACCAGCGTTTCTGGGTGAGCAAAAACAGGAAGGCAAAATGCCGCAAAAAAGGGAATAA
GGGCGACACGGAAATGTTGAATACTCATACTCTTCCTTTTTCAATATTATTGAAGCATTTATCAGGGTTA
TTGTCTCATGAGCGGATACATATTTGAATGTATTTAGAAAAATAAACAAATAGGGGTTCCGCGCACATTT
CCCCGAAAAGTGCCACCT
Features (pLannotate 1.2.2; 15 found; start..end, strand, type, name):
     18..521     +  misc_feature   CEN/ARS: S. cerevisiae CEN6 centromere fused to an autonomously replicating sequence
    542..700     +  CDS            RAD16 (fragment): RAD16_YEAST - Experimental evidence at protein level: Swiss-Prot protein existence level 1. Component of the global genome repair (GGR) complex which promotes global genome nucleotide excision repair (GG-NER) which removes DNA damage from nontranscribing DNA. Involved in differential repair of DNA after UV damage. Will repair preferentially the MAT-alpha locus compared with the HML-alpha locus. From Saccharomyces cerevisiae (strain ATCC 204508 / S288c) (Baker's yeast).
    840..5015    -  CDS            LYS2: LYS2_YEAST - Experimental evidence at protein level: Swiss-Prot protein existence level 1. Catalyzes the activation of alpha-aminoadipate by ATP- dependent adenylation and the reduction of activated alpha-aminoadipate by NADPH. The activated alpha-aminoadipate is bound to the phosphopantheinyl group of the enzyme itself before it is reduced to (S)-2-amino-6-oxohexanoate. From Saccharomyces cerevisiae (strain ATCC 204508 / S288c) (Baker's yeast).
   5016..5255    -  promoter       LYS2 promoter: S. cerevisiae LYS2
   5314..5392    -  CDS            lacZα (fragment): LacZα fragment of β-galactosidase; lacZ fragment
   5395..5413    +  promoter       T7 promoter: promoter for bacteriophage T7 RNA polymerase
   5520..5605    +  misc_feature   MCS (fragment): pBluescript multiple cloning site
   5646..5663    -  promoter       LEU2 promoter (fragment): S. cerevisiae LEU2
   5687..5705    -  promoter       T3 promoter: promoter for bacteriophage T3 RNA polymerase
   5750..5766    -  protein_bind   lac operator: The lac repressor binds to the lac operator to inhibit transcription in E. coli. This inhibition can be relieved by adding lactose or isopropyl-β-D-thiogalactopyranoside (IPTG). lac repressor encoded by lacI
   5770..6060    -  CDS            YBW6_YEAST (fragment): Protein uncertain: Swiss-Prot protein existence level 5. From Saccharomyces cerevisiae (strain ATCC 204508 / S288c) (Baker's yeast).
   6077..6128    -  CDS            lacI (fragment): lac repressor; lacI; The lac repressor binds to the lac operator to inhibit transcription in E. coli. This inhibition can be relieved by adding lactose or isopropyl-β-D-thiogalactopyranoside (IPTG).
   6311..6899    -  rep_origin     ori: high-copy-number ColE1/pMB1/pBR322/pUC origin of replication
   7078..7938    -  CDS            AmpR: β-lactamase; bla; confers resistance to ampicillin, carbenicillin, and related antibiotics
   7939..8043    -  promoter       AmpR promoter: bla
