[The description below was written by a language model from this plasmid's Addgene catalogue record and pLannotate feature annotations shown in this document.]
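Description:
pRG217 is an 8,068 bp empty-backbone shuttle vector for moving cloned DNA between E. coli and Saccharomyces cerevisiae, catalogued as a yeast expression vector and belonging to a shuttle vector series designed for precise genetic engineering of budding yeast. In bacteria it replicates from a high-copy ColE1/pUC-type origin and is selected through the β-lactamase gene (AmpR) driven by its own bla promoter. In yeast it is maintained as a centromeric plasmid. A CEN/ARS element, combining the CEN6 centromere with an autonomously replicating sequence, supports stable segregation at low copy number. This suits experiments where near-native gene dosage is preferred over the high, variable copy number of 2μ plasmids.

The yeast marker is LYS2, present as the full coding sequence under its native promoter. It encodes the alpha-aminoadipate reductase of lysine biosynthesis and complements lys2 auxotrophic strains, and its roughly 4.2 kb length accounts for much of the plasmid's size. The cloning region is a pBluescript-derived multiple cloning site flanked by T7 and T3 promoters, whose sites also serve as the listed sequencing primer positions, and inserts are introduced by restriction enzyme cloning. No insert is present, and the record annotates no yeast promoter or terminator around the cloning site, so users would apparently supply their own expression cassette.

The automated annotation also reports short fragments of lacZα, lacI, a lac operator, RAD16, an uncertain yeast ORF and an 18 bp LEU2 promoter match. These are most plausibly backbone remnants, genomic sequence flanking the LYS2 locus, or incidental matches rather than functional parts.
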