Addgene plasmid #64531: pRG217
Purpose: (Empty Backbone) Centromeric E. coli/S. cerevisiae shuttle vector
Depositing lab: Joerg Stelling. Depositing organization: ETH Zurich (Swiss Federal Institute of Technology). Publication: A shuttle vector series for precise genetic engineering of Saccharomyces cerevisiae. Gnugge R, Liphardt T, Rudolf F. Yeast. 2015 Dec 9. doi: 10.1002/yea.3144. PubMed 26647923.
Backbone
  Vector backbone: pRG217
  Backbone manufacturer: Robert Gnuegge
  Backbone size (bp): 8068
  Vector type: Yeast Expression
  Selectable markers: LYS2
Growth in bacteria
  Bacterial resistance: Ampicillin, 100 μg/mL
  Growth temperature: 37°C
  Growth strain: DH5alpha
  Copy number: High Copy
Gene/Insert
  Cloning method: Restriction Enzyme
  Sequencing primers: 5′ T7; 3′ T3
Terms and licenses: Academic/Nonprofit Terms; Industry Terms: Not Available to Industry
How to cite: pRG217 was a gift from Joerg Stelling (Addgene plasmid # 64531 ; http://n2t.net/addgene:64531 ; RRID:Addgene_64531)
