>Addgene plasmid #64531 | pRG217 | addgene partial sequence | sequence record 111039 | DK060425_1 5'-TCCTTAAACCTGTCTTGTAA-3'
GGTCCTTTTCATCACGTGCTATAAAAATAATTATAATTTAAATTTTTTAATATAAATATATAAATTAAAA
ATAGAAAGTAAAAAAAGAAATTAAAGAAAAAATAGTTTTTGTTTTCCGAAGATGTAAAAGACTCTAGGGG
GATCGCCAACAAATACTACCTTTTATCTTGCTCTTCCTGCTCTCAGGTATTAATGCCGAATTGTTTCATC
TTGTCTGTGTAGAAGACCACACACGAAAATCCTGTGATTTTACATTTTACTTATCGTTAATCGAATGTAT
ATCTATTTAATCTGCTTTTCTTGTCTAATAAATATATATGTAAAGTACGCTTTTTGTTGAAATTTTTTAA
ACCTTTGTTTATTTTTTTTTCTTCATTCCGTAACTCTTCTACCTTCTTTATTTACTTTCTAAAATCCAAA
TACAAAACATAAAAATAAATAAACACAGAGTAAATTCCCAAATTATTCCATCATTAAAAGATACGAGGCG
CGTGTAAGTTACAGGCAAGCGATCCGTCTTAATTAATTGGCGCGCCTGTGAAGATCACAAGGTTTTGCAT
TGAGGATAGTATAGAAGCAAGAATCATTGAATTACAGGAAAAAAAGGCAAATATGATTCATGCTACAATA
AACCAAGATGAAGCTGCCATTAGCAGACTAACGCCAGCCGATTTACAGTTCTTATTCAATAACTAATATT
TTATTCTCTTATTATATATTATTCTCGGAGTTTTTAAGTGACATCACCCGAAAAGAAGCTAAGTCTTTCT
CCTAATTCATATTTAATTATTGTACATGGACATATGCATATCATACGTAATGCTCAACCTTAAGCTGCTG
CGGAGCTTCCACGAGCACCAGCACCTGAAGCAACTAGACTTATTTGCGCTTGAGTTAGTTCTATACTTGG
CAGTGGAAGTTTGTCATTATGAGTTGGTGGAGGTAAAA
