>Addgene plasmid #64531 | pRG217 | addgene partial sequence | sequence record 111041 | M13pUC-Rev 5'-AGCGGATAACAATTTCACACAGG-3'
TGACCATGATTACGCCAAGCTCGAAATTAACCCTCACTAAAGGGAACAAAAGCTGGGTACAAGTGACAAT
ATATATATATATATATAATAACGACATCGTTATCTGTAAATACGGCCGAAGCTGGGTACCGGGCCCCCCC
TCGAGGTCGACGGTATCGATAAGCTTGATATCGAATTCCTGCAGCCCGGGGGATCCACTAGTTCTAGAGC
CACCGCGGTGGAGCTCCAATTCGCCCTATAGGCGGCCGCGAAAAGAAATATAGTCTTCAAGGTTATATTA
TACAGGTTTATATATTATTCTGTTTCTCCAATTCGCCCTATAGTGAGTCGTATTACAATTCACTGGCCGT
CGTTTTACAACGTCGTGACTGGGAAAACCCTGGCGTTACCCAACTTAATCGCCTTGCAGCACATCCGATC
GAGAGGCATCGCACAGTTTTAGCGAGGAAAACTCTTCAATAGTTTTGCCAGCGGAATTGCACTTGCAATT
ACATAAAAAATTCCGGCGGTTTTTCGCGTGTGACTCAATGTCGAAATACCTGCCTAATGAACATGAACAT
CGCCCAAATGTATTTGAAGACCCGCTGGGAGAAGTTCAAGATATATAAGTAACAAGCAGCCAATAGTATA
AAAAAAAATCTGAGTTTATTACCTTTCCTGGAATTTCAGTGAAAAACTGCTAATTATAGAGACATATCAC
AGAGTTACTCACTAATGACTAACGAAAAGGTCTGGATAGAGAAGTTGGATAATCCAACTCTTTCAGTGTT
ACCACATGACTTTTTACGCCCACAACAAGAACCTTATACGAAACAAGCTACATATTCGTTACAGCTACCT
CAGCTCGATGTGCCTCATGATAGTTTTTCTAACAAATACGCTGTCGCTTTGAGTGTATGGGCTGCATTGA
TATATAGAGTAACTGGTGACGATGATATTGTTCTTTATATTGCGAATAACAAAATCTTAAGATTCAATAT
TCAACCAACGTGGTCATTTAATGAGCTGTATTCTACAATTAACAATGAGTTGAACAAGCTCAATTCTATT
GAGGCCAATTTTTCCTTTGACGAGCTAGCTGAAAAA
